>Addgene plasmid #162024 | pLEX303-GFP-IQSEC1 v4N/v1C-WT | addgene full sequence | sequence record 318919 | Addgene NGS Result
AAAAACAAATTACAAAAATTCAAAATTTTCGGGTTTATTACAGGGACAGCAGAGATCCACTTTGGCGCCG
GCTCGAGGGGGCCCGGGGTTATTAATAGTAATCAATTACGGGGTCATTAGTTCATAGCCCATATATGGAG
TTCCGCGTTACATAACTTACGGTAAATGGCCCGCCTGGCTGACCGCCCAACGACCCCCGCCCATTGACGT
CAATAATGACGTATGTTCCCATAGTAACGCCAATAGGGACTTTCCATTGACGTCAATGGGTGGAGTATTT
ACGGTAAACTGCCCACTTGGCAGTACATCAAGTGTATCATATGCCAAGTACGCCCCCTATTGACGTCAAT
GACGGTAAATGGCCCGCCTGGCATTATGCCCAGTACATGACCTTATGGGACTTTCCTACTTGGCAGTACA
TCTACGTATTAGTCATCGCTATTACCATGGTGATGCGGTTTTGGCAGTACATCAATGGGCGTGGATAGCG
GTTTGACTCACGGGGATTTCCAAGTCTCCACCCCATTGACGTCAATGGGAGTTTGTTTTGGCACCAAAAT
CAACGGGACTTTCCAAAATGTCGTAACAACTCCGCCCCATTGACGCAAATGGGCGGTAGGCGTGTACGGT
GGGAGGTCTATATAAGCAGAGCTGGTTTAGTGAACCGTCAGATCCGCTAGCGCTACCGGTCGCCACCATG
GTGAGCAAGGGCGAGGAGCTGTTCACCGGGGTGGTGCCCATCCTGGTCGAGCTGGACGGCGACGTAAACG
GCCACAAGTTCAGCGTGTCCGGCGAGGGCGAGGGCGATGCCACCTACGGCAAGCTGACCCTGAAGTTCAT
CTGCACCACCGGCAAGCTGCCCGTGCCCTGGCCCACCCTCGTGACCACCCTGACCTACGGCGTGCAGTGC
TTCAGCCGCTACCCCGACCACATGAAGCAGCACGACTTCTTCAAGTCCGCCATGCCCGAAGGCTACGTCC
AGGAGCGCACCATCTTCTTCAAGGACGACGGCAACTACAAGACCCGCGCCGAGGTGAAGTTCGAGGGCGA
CACCCTGGTGAACCGCATCGAGCTGAAGGGCATCGACTTCAAGGAGGACGGCAACATCCTGGGGCACAAG
CTGGAGTACAACTACAACAGCCACAACGTCTATATCATGGCCGACAAGCAGAAGAACGGCATCAAGGTGA
ACTTCAAGATCCGCCACAACATCGAGGACGGCAGCGTGCAGCTCGCCGACCACTACCAGCAGAACACCCC
CATCGGCGACGGCCCCGTGCTGCTGCCCGACAACCACTACCTGAGCACCCAGTCCGCCCTGAGCAAAGAC
CCCAACGAGAAGCGCGATCACATGGTCCTGCTGGAGTTCGTGACCGCCGCCGGGATCACTCTCGGCATGG
ACGAGCTGTACAAGTCCGGACTCAGATCTCGAGCTCAAGCTTACATGCTAGAGCGAAAGTATGGGGGGCG
CCTGGTAACCCGCCATGCGGCCCGCACCATCCAGACGGCGTTTCGCCAATATCAAATGAATAAAAACTTC
GAGCGCTTGCGCAGCTCCATGTCAGAGAACCGCATGTCACGCCGGATTGTGCTGTCCAACATGAGGATGC
AGTTCTCCTTTGAGGGGCCTGAGAAAGTGCACAGCTCCTACTTCGAGGGGAAGCAGGTCTCAGTGACTAA
CGACGGCTCCCAGCTGGGAGCCCTGGTGTCCCCTGAGTGTGGTGACCTCAGCGAGCCCACCACCCTCAAG
TCTCCGGCCCCCTCCAGTGACTTTGCGGACGCCATCACCGAGCTGGAGGACGCCTTCTCTAGGCAAGTGA
AATCACTGGCCGAGTCCATCGACGATGCCCTCAACTGCCGCAGCCTGCACACTGAGGAGGCACCGGCCCT
GGATGCGGCGCGGGCCCGGGACACCGAACCCCAGACAGCCCTGCACGGCATGGACCACCGCAAACTGGAC
GAGATGACGGCCTCGTACAGTGATGTCACCCTGTACATCGATGAGGAGGAGCTGTCGCCCCCTCTGCCCC
TCTCGCAGGCAGGGGACCGGCCGTCCAGCACCGAGTCGGACCTGCGGCTACGGGCTGGGGGCGCAGCCCC
AGACTACTGGGCCCTGGCCCACAAAGAGGACAAGGCTGACACGGACACGAGCTGCCGGAGCACGCCGTCG
CTGGAGCGGCAGGAGCAGCGGCTGCGGGTGGAGCATCTGCCGCTGCTCACCATCGAGCCACCCAGCGACA
GCTCTGTGGACCTTAGTGACCGCTCGGAGCGGGGGTCACTCAAGAGGCAGAGTGCTTACGAGCGCAGCCT
TGGCGGGCAGCAGGGCAGTCCCAAGCATGGTCCCCACAGCGGCGCCCCCAAGAGCCTCCCCCGGGAGGAG
CCTGAGTTGCGGCCCCGGCCCCCCAGGCCCCTGGACAGCCACTTGGCCATCAATGGCTCAGCCAACCGGC
AGAGCAAGTCTGAGTCGGACTACTCAGACGGTGACAATGACAGCATCAACAGCACGTCCAACTCCAACGA
TACCATCAACTGCAGCTCCGAGTCATCGTCCCGTGACAGCCTGCGGGAGCAGACGCTCAGCAAGCAGACC
TACCACAAGGAGGCCCGCAACAGCTGGGACTCGCCTGCCTTTAGCAACGATGTCATCCGCAAGAGGCACT
ACCGCATCGGCCTGAACCTCTTCAACAAGAAGCCTGAGAAGGGAGTCCAGTACCTCATCGAGCGTGGCTT
TGTGCCCGACACGCCCGTCGGGGTGGCCCACTTCCTGCTGCAGCGCAAGGGCCTCAGCCGGCAGATGATC
GGCGAGTTCCTGGGCAACCGGCAGAAGCAGTTCAACCGTGACGTGCTCGACTGCGTCGTGGACGAGATGG
ACTTCTCTACCATGGAGCTGGATGAGGCCCTCAGGAAATTCCAGGCGCACATCCGTGTCCAAGGGGAGGC
TCAGAAAGTGGAGCGGCTCATAGAGGCGTTCAGCCAGCGCTACTGCATCTGCAACCCTGGGGTGGTGCGG
CAATTCCGGAACCCAGACACCATTTTCATCCTGGCCTTCGCCATCATCCTGCTGAACACCGACATGTACA
GCCCCAATGTCAAGCCCGAGCGGAAAATGAAGCTAGAGGACTTCATCAAGAACCTCCGAGGTGTGGACGA
TGGTGAGGACATTCCCCGTGAGATGCTGATGGGGATCTATGAACGGATCCGTAAGCGAGAGCTAAAGACC
AATGAGGACCATGTGTCCCAGGTGCAGAAGGTGGAGAAGCTCATTGTGGGGAAAAAGCCGATCGGATCCC
TGCATCCCGGGCTCGGCTGTGTGCTCTCTCTGCCCCACCGTCGGTTGGTCTGCTACTGCCGGCTCTTTGA
GGTTCCAGACCCAAACAAGCCCCAGAAACTCGGACTACACCAGCGAGAAATCTTCCTGTTCAACGACCTC
CTGGTGGTCACCAAGATCTTCCAGAAGAAGAAGAACTCGGTGACGTACAGCTTCCGACAGTCCTTCTCCT
TGTACGGCATGCAGGTCCTGCTCTTCGAGAACCAGTACTACCCCAATGGCATCCGGCTCACCTCGTCTGT
CCCCGGAGCAGATATCAAGGTGCTGATCAACTTCAACGCCCCCAACCCCCAGGACCGGAAGAAGTTCACC
GACGACCTGCGCGAGTCTATCGCCGAGGTGCAGGAAATGGAAAAGCACCGGATCGAGAGCGAGCTGGAAA
AGCAGAAAGGCGTGGTGCGCCCCAGCATGAGCCAGTGCAGCAGCCTGAAGAAAGAGAGCGGCAACGGCAC
CCTGAGCCGGGCCTGCCTGGATGATAGCTACGCCAGCGGCGAGGGCCTGAAGAGAAGCGCCCTGAGCAGC
TCCCTGCGGGATCTGAGCGAGGCCGGCAAGCGGGGCAGAAGAAGCAGCGCCGGCAGCCTGGAAAGCAACG
TGGAAGGCAGCATCATCAGCAGCCCCCACATGCGGCGGAGAGCCACCAGCACCAGAGAGTGCCCCAGCAG
ACCCCACCAGACCATGCCCAACTCCTCCAGCCTGCTGGGCAGCCTGTTCGGCAGCAAGAGAGGCAAGCCA
CCACCCCAGGCCCATCTGCCATCTGCCCCTGCCCTGCCTCCTCCACACCCTCCCGTGGTGCTGCCTCATC
TGCAGCACAGCGTGGCCGGACACCACCTGGGACCTCCAGAAGGACTGCCCCAGGCCGCCATGCACGGCCA
TCACACCCAGTACTGCCACATGCAGAACCCCCCTCCCTACCACCACCATCACCATCATCACCCCCCCCAG
CACATCCAGCACGCCCACCAGTATCACCACGGCCCTCACGGCGGACACCCTGCCTATGGCGCCCACGCCC
ATGGACACCCTCCACTGCCTAGCGCCCATGTGGGACACACAGTGCACCACCACGGACAGCCTCCCGCCCC
TCCACCTCCTACCAGCAGCAAGGCCAAGCCCAGCGGCATCAGCACCATTGTGTGAGAATTCTGCAGTCGA
CGGTACCGCGGGCCCGGGATCCACCGGATCTAGATAACTGATCATAATCAGCCATACCACATTTGTAGAG
GTTTTACTTGCTTTAAAAAACCTCCCACACCTCCCCCTGAACCTGAAACATAAAATGAATGCAATTGTTG
TTGTTGCTAACCGGTGGCGCGTTAAGTCGACAATCAACCTCTGGATTACAAAATTTGTGAAAGATTGACT
GGTATTCTTAACTATGTTGCTCCTTTTACGCTATGTGGATACGCTGCTTTAATGCCTTTGTATCATGCTA
TTGCTTCCCGTATGGCTTTCATTTTCTCCTCCTTGTATAAATCCTGGTTGCTGTCTCTTTATGAGGAGTT
GTGGCCCGTTGTCAGGCAACGTGGCGTGGTGTGCACTGTGTTTGCTGACGCAACCCCCACTGGTTGGGGC
ATTGCCACCACCTGTCAGCTCCTTTCCGGGACTTTCGCTTTCCCCCTCCCTATTGCCACGGCGGAACTCA
TCGCCGCCTGCCTTGCCCGCTGCTGGACAGGGGCTCGGCTGTTGGGCACTGACAATTCCGTGGTGTTGTC
GGGGAAATCATCGTCCTTTCCTTGGCTGCTCGCCTGTGTTGCCACCTGGATTCTGCGCGGGACGTCCTTC
TGCTACGTCCCTTCGGCCCTCAATCCAGCGGACCTTCCTTCCCGCGGCCTGCTGCCGGCTCTGCGGCCTC
TTCCGCGTCTTCGCCTTCGCCCTCAGACGAGTCGGATCTCCCTTTGGGCCGCCTCCCCGCGTCGACTTTA
AGACCAATGACTTACAAGGCAGCTGTAGATCTTAGCCACTTTTTAAAAGAAAAGGGGGGACTGGAAGGGC
TAATTCACTCCCAACGAAGACAAGATCTGCTTTTTGCTTGTACTGGGTCTCTCTGGTTAGACCAGATCTG
AGCCTGGGAGCTCTCTGGCTAACTAGGGAACCCACTGCTTAAGCCTCAATAAAGCTTGCCTTGAGTGCTT
CAAGTAGTGTGTGCCCGTCTGTTGTGTGACTCTGGTAACTAGAGATCCCTCAGACCCTTTTAGTCAGTGT
GGAAAATCTCTAGCAGTACGTATAGTAGTTCATGTCATCTTATTATTCAGTATTTATAACTTGCAAAGAA
ATGAATATCAGAGAGTGAGAGGAACTTGTTTATTGCAGCTTATAATGGTTACAAATAAAGCAATAGCATC
ACAAATTTCACAAATAAAGCATTTTTTTCACTGCATTCTAGTTGTGGTTTGTCCAAACTCATCAATGTAT
CTTATCATGTCTGGCTCTAGCTATCCCGCCCCTAACTCCGCCCATCCCGCCCCTAACTCCGCCCAGTTCC
GCCCATTCTCCGCCCCATGGCTGACTAATTTTTTTTATTTATGCAGAGGCCGAGGCCGCCTCGGCCTCTG
AGCTATTCCAGAAGTAGTGAGGAGGCTTTTTTGGAGGCCTAGGGACGTACCCAATTCGCCCTATAGTGAG
TCGTATTACGCGCGCTCACTGGCCGTCGTTTTACAACGTCGTGACTGGGAAAACCCTGGCGTTACCCAAC
TTAATCGCCTTGCAGCACATCCCCCTTTCGCCAGCTGGCGTAATAGCGAAGAGGCCCGCACCGATCGCCC
TTCCCAACAGTTGCGCAGCCTGAATGGCGAATGGG
[124 nt withheld, positions 6126-6249]
C
[91 nt withheld, positions 6251-6341]
A
[49 nt withheld, positions 6343-6391]
CCTTTGACGTTGGAGTCCACGTTCTTT
[37 nt withheld, positions 6419-6455]
ACCCTATCTCGGTCTATTCTTTTGATTTATAAGGGATTTTGCCGATTTCGGCCTATTGGTTAAAAAATGA
GCTGATTTAACAAAAATTTAACGCGAATTTTAACAAAATATTAACGCTTACAATTTAGGTGGCACTTTTC
GGGGAAATGTGCGCGGAACCCCTATTTGTTTATTTTTCTAAATACATTCAAATATGTATCCGCTCATGAG
ACAATAACCCTGATAAATGCTTCAATAATATTGAAAAAGGAAGAGTATGAGTATTCAACATTTCCGTGTC
GCCCTTATTCCCTTTTTTGCGGCATTTTGCCTTCCTGTTTTTGCTCACCCAGAAACGCTGGTGAAAGTAA
AAGATGCTGAAGATCAGTTGGGTGCACGAGTGGGTTACATCGAACTGGATCTCAACAGCGGTAAGATCCT
TGAGAGTTTTCGCCCCGAAGAACGTTTTCCAATGATGAGCACTTTTAAAGTTCTGCTATGTGGCGCGGTA
TTATCCCGTATTGACGCCGGGCAAGAGCAACTCGGTCGCCGCATACACTATTCTCAGAATGACTTGGTTG
AGTACTCACCAGTCACAGAAAAGCATCTTACGGATGGCATGACAGTAAGAGAATTATGCAGTGCTGCCAT
AACCATGAGTGATAACACTGCGGCCAACTTACTTCTGACAACGATCGGAGGACCGAAGGAGCTAACCGCT
TTTTTGCACAACATGGGGGATCATGTAACTCGCCTTGATCGTTGGGAACCGGAGCTGAATGAAGCCATAC
CAAACGACGAGCGTGACACCACGATGCCTGTAGCAATGGCAACAACGTTGCGCAAACTATTAACTGGCGA
ACTACTTACTCTAGCTTCCCGGCAACAATTAATAGACTGGATGGAGGCGGATAAAGTTGCAGGACCACTT
CTGCGCTCGGCCCTTCCGGCTGGCTGGTTTATTGCTGATAAATCTGGAGCCGGTGAGCGTGGGTCTCGCG
GTATCATTGCAGCACTGGGGCCAGATGGTAAGCCCTCCCGTATCGTAGTTATCTACACGACGGGGAGTCA
GGCAACTATGGATGAACGAAATAGACAGATCGCTGAGATAGGTGCCTCACTGATTAAGCATTGGTAACTG
TCAGACCAAGTTTACTCATATATACTTTAGATTGATTTAAAACTTCATTTTTAATTTAAAAGGATCTAGG
TGAAGATCCTTTTTGATAATCTCATGACCAAAATCCCTTAACGTGAGTTTTCGTTCCACTGAGCGTCAGA
CCCCGTAGAAAAGATCAAAGGATCTTCTTGAGATCCTTTTTTTCTGCGCGTAATCTGCTGCTTGCAAACA
AAAAAACCACCGCTACCAGCGGTGGTTTGTTTGCCGGATCAAGAGCTACCAACTCTTTTTCCGAAGGTAA
CTGGCTTCAGCAGAGCGCAGATACCAAATACTGTTCTTCTAGTGTAGCCGTAGTTAGGCCACCACTTCAA
GAACTCTGTAGCACCGCCTACATACCTCGCTCTGCTAATCCTGTTACCAGTGGCTGCTGCCAGTGGCGAT
AAGTCGTGTCTTACCGGGTTGGACTCAAGACGATAGTTACCGGATAAGGCGCAGCGGTCGGGCTGAACGG
GGGGTTCGTGCACACAGCCCAGCTTGGAGCGAACGACCTACACCGAACTGAGATACCTACAGCGTGAGCT
ATGAGAAAGCGCCACGCTTCCCGAAGGGAGAAAGGCGGACAGGTATCCGGTAAGCGGCAGGGTCGGAACA
GGAGAGCGCACGAGGGAGCTTCCAGGGGGAAACGCCTGGTATCTTTATAGTCCTGTCGGGTTTCGCCACC
TCTGACTTGAGCGTCGATTTTTGTGATGCTCGTCAGGGGGGCGGAGCCTATGGAAAAACGCCAGCAACGC
GGCCTTTTTACGGTTCCTGGCCTTTTGCTGGCCTTTTGCTCACATGTTCTTTCCTGCGTTATCCCCTGAT
TCTGTGGATAACCGTATTACCGCCTTTGAGTGAGCTGATACCGCTCGCCGCAGCCGAACGACCGAGCGCA
GCGAGTCAGTGAGCGAGGAAGCGGAAGAGCGCCCAATACGCAAACCGCCTCTCCCCGCGCGTTGGCCGAT
TCATTAATGCAGCTGGCACGACAGGTTTCCCGACTGGAAAGCGGGCAGTGAGCGCAACGCAATTAATGTG
AGTTAGCTCACTCATTAGGCACCCCAGGCTTTACACTTTATGCTTCCGGCTCGTATGTTGTGTGGAATTG
TGAGCGGATAACAATTTCACACAGGAAACAGCTATGACCATGATTACGCCAAGCGCGCAATTAACCCTCA
CTAAAGGGAACAAAAGCTGGAGCTGCAAGCTTAATGTAGTCTTATGCAATACTCTTGTAGTCTTGCAACA
TGGTAACGATGAGTTAGCAACATGCCTTACAAGGAGAGAAAAAGCACCGTGCATGCCGATTGGTGGAAGT
AAGGTGGTACGATCGTGCCTTATTAGGAAGGCAACAGACGGGTCTGACATGGATTGGACGAACCACTGAA
TTGCCGCATTGCAGAGATATTGTATTTAAGTGCCTAGCTCGATACATAAACGGGTCTCTCTGGTTAGACC
AGATCTGAGCCTGGGAGCTCTCTGGCTAACTAGGGAACCCACTGCTTAAGCCTCAATAAAGCTTGCCTTG
AGTGCTTCAAGTAGTGTGTGCCCGTCTGTTGTGTGACTCTGGTAACTAGAGATCCCTCAGACCCTTTTAG
TCAGTGTGGAAAATCTCTAGCAGTGGCGCCCGAACAGGGACTTGAAAGCGAAAGGGAAACCAGAGGAGCT
CTCTCGACGCAGGACTCGGCTTGCTGAAGCGCGCACGGCAAGAGGCGAGGGGCGGCGACTGGTGAGTACG
CCAAAAATTTTGACTAGCGGAGGCTAGAAGGAGAGAGATGGGTGCGAGAGCGTCAGTATTAAGCGGGGGA
GAATTAGATCGCGATGGGAAAAAATTCGGTTAAGGCCAGGGGGAAAGAAAAAATATAAATTAAAACATAT
AGTATGGGCAAGCAGGGAGCTAGAACGATTCGCAGTTAATCCTGGCCTGTTAGAAACATCAGAAGGCTGT
AGACAAATACTGGGACAGCTACAACCATCCCTTCAGACAGGATCAGAAGAACTTAGATCATTATATAATA
CAGTAGCAACCCTCTATTGTGTGCATCAAAGGATAGAGATAAAAGACACCAAGGAAGCTTTAGACAAGAT
AGAGGAAGAGCAAAACAAAAGTAAGACCACCGCACAGCAAGCGGCCGCTGATCTTCAGACCTGGAGGAGG
AGATATGAGGGACAATTGGAGAAGTGAATTATATAAATATAAAGTAGTAAAAATTGAACCATTAGGAGTA
GCACCCACCAAGGCAAAGAGAAGAGTGGTGCAGAGAGAAAAAAGAGCAGTGGGAATAGGAGCTTTGTTCC
TTGGGTTCTTGGGAGCAGCAGGAAGCACTATGGGCGCAGCGTCAATGACGCTGACGGTACAGGCCAGACA
ATTATTGTCTGGTATAGTGCAGCAGCAGAACAATTTGCTGAGGGCTATTGAGGCGCAACAGCATCTGTTG
CAACTCACAGTCTGGGGCATCAAGCAGCTCCAGGCAAGAATCCTGGCTGTGGAAAGATACCTAAAGGATC
AACAGCTCCTGGGGATTTGGGGTTGCTCTGGAAAACTCATTTGCACCACTGCTGTGCCTTGGAATGCTAG
TTGGAGTAATAAATCTCTGGAACAGATTTGGAATCACACGACCTGGATGGAGTGGGACAGAGAAATTAAC
AATTACACAAGCTTAATACACTCCTTAATTGAAGAATCGCAAAACCAGCAAGAAAAGAATGAACAAGAAT
TATTGGAATTAGATAAATGGGCAAGTTTGTGGAATTGGTTTAACATAACAAATTGGCTGTGGTATATAAA
ATTATTCATAATGATAGTAGGAGGCTTGGTAGGTTTAAGAATAGTTTTTGCTGTACTTTCTATAGTGAAT
AGAGTTAGGCAGGGATATTCACCATTATCGTTTCAGACCCACCTCCCAACCCCGAGGGGACCCTTGCGCC
TTTTCCAAGGCAGCCCTGGGTTTGCGCAGGGACGCGGCTGCTCTGGGCGTGGTTCCGGGAAACGCAGCGG
CGCCGACCCTGGGTCTCGCACATTCTTCACGTCCGTTCGCAGCGTCACCCGGATCTTCGCCGCTACCCTT
GTGGGCCCCCCGGCGACGCTTCCTGCTCCGCCCCTAAGTCGGGAAGGTTCCTTGCGGTTCGCGGCGTGCC
GGACGTGACAAACGGAAGCCGCACGTCTCACTAGTACCCTCGCAGACGGACAGCGCCAGGGAGCAATGGC
AGCGCGCCGACCGCGATGGGCTGTGGCCAATAGCGGCTGCTCAGCAGGGCGCGCCGAGAGCAGCGGCCGG
GAAGGGGCGGTGCGGGAGGCGGGGTGTGGGGCGGTAGTGTGGGCCCTGTTCCTGCCCGCGCGGTGTTCCG
CATTCTGCAAGCCTCCGGAGCGCACGTCGGCAGTCGGCTCCCTCGTTGACCGAATCACCGACCTCTCTCC
CCAGGGGGTACCACCATGGCCAAGCCTTTGTCTCAAGAAGAATCCACCCTCATTGAAAGAGCAACGGCTA
CAATCAACAGCATCCCCATCTCTGAAGACTACAGCGTCGCCAGCGCAGCTCTCTCTAGCGACGGCCGCAT
CTTCACTGGTGTCAATGTATATCATTTTACTGGGGGACCTTGTGCAGAACTCGTGGTGCTGGGCACTGCT
GCTGCTGCGGCAGCTGGCAACCTGACTTGTATCGTCGCGATCGGAAATGAGAACAGGGGCATCTTGAGCC
CCTGCGGACGGTGCCGACAGGTGCTTCTCGATCTGCATCCTGGGATCAAAGCCATAGTGAAGGACAGTGA
TGGACAGCCGACGGCAGTTGGGATTCGTGAATTGCTGCCCTCTGGTTATGTGTGGGAGGGCCTGCAGCTG
CAGTAGTAAGAATTCTAGATCTTGAGACAAATGGCAGTATTCATCCACAATTTTAAAAGAAAAGGGGGGA
TTGGGGGGTACAGTGCAGGGGAAAGAATAGTAGACATAATAGCAACAGACATACAAACTAAAGAATTAC
Features (pLannotate 1.2.2; 31 found; start..end, strand, type, name):
    146..449     +  enhancer       CMV enhancer: human cytomegalovirus immediate early enhancer
    450..653     +  promoter       CMV promoter: human cytomegalovirus (CMV) immediate early promoter
    698..1414    +  CDS            EGFP: EGFP is a basic (constitutively fluorescent) green fluorescent protein published in 1996, derived from Aequorea victoria. It is reported to be a rapidly-maturing weak dimer with moderate acid sensitivity.
   1436..3925    +  CDS            IQSEC1 (fragment): IQEC1_HUMAN - Also known as ARFGEP100, BRAG2 From Homo sapiens (Human).
   4466..4502    +  misc_feature   MCS (fragment): multiple cloning site
   4519..4603    +  CDS            large T antigen (fragment): large T antigen from SV40 (simian virus 40)
   4652..5240    +  misc_feature   WPRE: woodchuck hepatitis virus posttranscriptional regulatory element
   5291..5310    +  misc_feature   cPPT/CTS (fragment): central polypurine tract and central termination sequence of HIV-1
   5312..5545    +  LTR            3' LTR (ΔU3): self-inactivating 3' long terminal repeat (LTR) from HIV-1
   5623..5744    +  polyA_signal   SV40 poly(A) signal: SV40 polyadenylation signal
   5784..5919    +  rep_origin     SV40 ori: SV40 origin of replication
   5940..5958    -  promoter       T7 promoter: promoter for bacteriophage T7 RNA polymerase
   5966..6121    +  CDS            lacZα (fragment): LacZα fragment of β-galactosidase; lacZ fragment
   6126..6554    +  rep_origin     f1 ori (sequence partly withheld): f1 bacteriophage origin of replication; arrow indicates direction of (+) strand synthesis
   6607..6711    +  promoter       AmpR promoter: bla
   6712..7572    +  CDS            AmpR: β-lactamase; bla; confers resistance to ampicillin, carbenicillin, and related antibiotics
   7743..8331    +  rep_origin     ori: high-copy-number ColE1/pMB1/pBR322/pUC origin of replication
   8514..8606    +  CDS            lacI (fragment): lac repressor; lacI; The lac repressor binds to the lac operator to inhibit transcription in E. coli. This inhibition can be relieved by adding lactose or isopropyl-β-D-thiogalactopyranoside (IPTG).
   8619..8640    +  protein_bind   CAP binding site: CAP binding activates transcription in the presence of cAMP. E. coli catabolite activator protein
   8655..8685    +  promoter       lac promoter: promoter for the E. coli lac operon
   8689..8711    +  protein_bind   lac operator (fragment): The lac repressor binds to the lac operator to inhibit transcription in E. coli. This inhibition can be relieved by adding lactose or isopropyl-β-D-thiogalactopyranoside (IPTG). lac repressor encoded by lacI
   8754..8772    +  promoter       T3 promoter: promoter for bacteriophage T3 RNA polymerase
   8800..9026    +  promoter       RSV promoter: Rous sarcoma virus enhancer/promoter
   9027..9207    +  LTR            5' LTR (truncated): truncated 5' long terminal repeat (LTR) from HIV-1
   9254..9379    +  misc_feature   HIV-1 Ψ: packaging signal of human immunodeficiency virus type 1
   9363..9726    +  CDS            HIV-1 gag (fragment): gag protein from human immunodeficiency virus 1; gag
   9872..10105   +  misc_feature   RRE: The Rev response element (RRE) of HIV-1 allows for Rev-dependent mRNA export from the nucleus to the cytoplasm.
  10482..10508   +  CDS            Rev (fragment): human immunodeficiency virus 1 (HIV-1) Rev protein; rev; enhances nuclear export of unspliced and incompletely spliced viral mRNAs
  10509..11009   +  promoter       hPGK promoter: human phosphoglycerate kinase 1 promoter
  11021..11416   +  CDS            BSD: blasticidin S deaminase; Aspergillus terreus BSD; confers resistance to blasticidin
  11476..29      +  misc_feature   cPPT/CTS (across the origin): central polypurine tract and central termination sequence of HIV-1
