[The description below was written by a language model from this plasmid's Addgene catalogue record and pLannotate feature annotations shown in this document.]
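Description:
pLEX303-GFP-IQSEC1 v4N/v1C-WT is a lentiviral transfer plasmid built on the pLEX303-GFP backbone for expressing a GFP-tagged chimeric form of human IQSEC1 (also known as BRAG2, GEP100 or ARF-GEP100), a guanine nucleotide exchange factor for ARF GTPases. It is maintained in E. coli through a high-copy ColE1/pUC-type origin and selected with ampicillin via the β-lactamase gene. An f1 origin, lac promoter/operator remnants and T3/T7 promoters are carried over from the cloning backbone.

The viral portion has a third-generation, self-inactivating layout. An RSV promoter drives a truncated HIV-1 5' LTR, followed by the Ψ packaging signal with a partial gag sequence, the Rev response element, a cPPT/CTS, and a ΔU3 3' LTR. An SV40 polyadenylation signal and SV40 origin lie downstream. Two expression units lie between the LTRs. A human PGK promoter drives the blasticidin S deaminase gene, allowing blasticidin selection of transduced mammalian cells. After the cPPT/CTS, the CMV enhancer/promoter drives EGFP, followed closely by the IQSEC1 coding sequence, consistent with an N-terminal EGFP fusion, although the record does not describe the junction. A WPRE downstream of the insert enhances transcript expression.

The "v4N/v1C" designation suggests a chimera combining the N-terminal region of IQSEC1 variant 4 with the C-terminal region of variant 1, but the record does not define its boundaries or what "WT" refers to. The annotation matches only part of the insert region to IQSEC1. The stated purpose is expression of this chimera, and the associated work concerns an ARF GTPase module that regulates phosphoinositide metabolism in invasion and metastasis.
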