Addgene plasmid #162024: pLEX303-GFP-IQSEC1 v4N/v1C-WT
Purpose: Expression of IQSEC1 chimera
Depositing lab: David Bryant. Depositing organization: University of Glasgow. Publication: An ARF GTPase module promoting invasion and metastasis through regulating phosphoinositide metabolism. Nacke M, Sandilands E, Nikolatou K, Roman-Fernandez A, Mason S, Patel R, Lilla S, Yelland T, Galbraith LCA, Freckmann EC, McGarry L, Morton JP, Shanks E, Leung HY, Markert E, Ismail S, Zanivan S, Blyth K, Bryant DM. Nat Commun. 2021 Mar 12;12(1):1623. doi: 10.1038/s41467-021-21847-4. PubMed 33712589.
Backbone
  Vector backbone: pLEX303-GFP
  Vector type: Lentiviral
Growth in bacteria
  Bacterial resistance: Ampicillin, 100 μg/mL
  Growth temperature: 37°C
  Growth strain: NEB Stable
  Copy number: High Copy
Gene/Insert
  Gene/Insert name: IQSEC1
  Species: H. sapiens (human)
  Mutation: v4N/v1C
  Entrez Gene: IQSEC1 (a.k.a. ARF-GEP100, ARFGEP100, BRAG2, GEP100)
  Cloning method: Restriction Enzyme; 5′ cloning site Unknown (unknown if destroyed)
Terms and licenses: Academic/Nonprofit Terms; Industry Terms: Not Available to Industry
Depositor comments: Please visit https://doi.org/10.1101/851410 for bioRxiv preprint.
How to cite: pLEX303-GFP-IQSEC1 v4N/v1C-WT was a gift from David Bryant (Addgene plasmid # 162024 ; http://n2t.net/addgene:162024 ; RRID:Addgene_162024)
